>Addgene plasmid #12292 | pCMV-M2-TLR2-V660N | addgene partial sequence | sequence record 19043 | hGH-PA-R 5'-CCAGCTTGGTTCCCAATAGA-3'
GTCTTCCCACTTGCCCCTTGCTCCATACCACCCCCCTCCACCCCATAATATTATAGAAGGACACCTAGTC
AGACAAAATGATGCAACTTAATTTTATTAGGACAAGGCTGGTGGGCACTGGAGTGGCAACTTCCAGGGCC
AGGAGAGGCACTGGGGAGGGGTCACAGGGATGCCACCCGGGATCCTCTAGAGTCGACTGGTACCGATATC
AGATCTCTAGGACTTTATTGCAGTTCTCAGATTTACCCAAAACACTTCCTGCTGGCCTTCATCCAAGGGC
CACTCCAGGTAGGTCTTGGTGTTCATTATCTTGCGCAGTTTGCAGAAGCGCTGGGGAATGGCTTTCCTCT
CAATGGGCTCCAGCAAAACAAGGATGGCCGCGTCGTTGTTCTCGTCAAAGAGCCTGAAGTGGGAGAAGTC
CAGTTCGTACTTGCACCACTCGCTCCGTACGAAGTTCTCAGAAAGCACGAACACAGTTTTGTGGCTCTTT
TCGATGGAATCGATGATGTTGTCAATGATCCATTTGCCCGGAACGAAGTCCCGCTTGTGGAGACACAGCT
TAAAGGGCGGGTCAGAGTTCTCCAGCTGCTGGTTCATGAGGTTCTCCACCCAATGGGAATCCTGCTCACT
GTAGGAAACAAAGGCATCATAGCAAACGTCCCTGCAGGGAGCTTTCTTGGGCTTCCTCTTGGCCTGGAGC
CACGCCCACATCATTCTCAGGTACCACAGTCCGTGGAAATGGTGGCACAGGGCACCTACGAGCAAGATCA
ACAGGAGAAGGGCACAGC
