>Addgene plasmid #12292 | pCMV-M2-TLR2-V660N | addgene partial sequence | sequence record 56216 | CMV-F 5'-CGCAAATGGGCGGTAGGCGTG-3'
GAGCTCGTTTAGTGAACCGTCAGAATTAATTCACCATGTCTGCACTTCTGATCCTAGCTCTTGTTGGAGC
TGCAGTTGCTGACTACAAAGACGATGACGACAAGCTTGCGGCCGCTCAGGAGTCTCTGTCATGTGATGCT
TCTGGGGTGTGTGATGGCCGCTCCAGGTCTTTCACCTCTATTCCCTCCGGACTCACAGCAGCCATGAAAA
GCCTTGACCTGTCTTTCAACAAGATCACCTACATTGGCCATGGTGACCTCCGAGCGTGTGCGAACCTCCA
GGTTCTGATTTTGAAGTCCAGCAGAATCAATACAATAGAGGGAGACGCCTTTTATTCTCTGGGCAGTCTT
GAACATTTGGATTTGTCTGATAATCACCTATCTAGTTTATCTTCCTCCTGGTTCGGGCCCCTTTCCTCTT
TGAAATACTTAAACTTAATGGGAAATCCTTACCAGACACTGGGGGTAACATCGCTTTTTCCCAATCTCAC
AAATTTACAAACCCTCAGGATAGGAAATGTAGAGACTTTCAGTGAGATAAGGAGAATAGATTTTGCTGGG
CTGACTTCTCTCAATGAACTTGAAATTAAGGCATTAAGTCTCCGGAATTATCAGTCCCAAAGTCTAAAGT
CGATCCGCGACATCCATTACCTGACTCTTCACTTAAGCGAGTCTGCTTTCCTGCTGGAGATTTTTGCAGA
TATTCTGAGTTCTGTGAGATATTTAGAACTAAGAGATACTAACTTGGCCAGGTTCCAGTTTTCACCACTG
CCCGTAGATGAAGTCAGCTCACCGATGAAGAAGCTGGCATTCCGAGGCTCGGTTCTCACTGATGAAAGCT
TTAACGAGCTCCTGAAGCTGTTGCGTTACATCTTGGAACTGTCGGAGGTAGAGTTCGACGACTGCACCCT
CAATGGGCTCGGCGATTTCAACCCCTCGGAGTCAGA
