[The description below was written by a language model from this plasmid's Addgene catalogue record.]
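Description:
pCMV-M2-TLR2-V660N is a mammalian expression plasmid built on the pFlag-CMV-1 backbone (about 4.7 kb without insert) that carries a mutant form of mouse Toll-like receptor 2 (Tlr2, also known as Ly105). It is maintained in E. coli as a high-copy plasmid under ampicillin selection. As the backbone name indicates, expression in mammalian cells is driven by a CMV promoter. The record does not list other backbone elements, and no mammalian selection marker is stated.

The roughly 2.3 kb TLR2 insert was cloned between NotI and BglII sites, both of which are preserved. The endogenous signal peptide (residues 1–23) was removed and replaced with the preprotrypsin signal peptide supplied by the vector. This leader is followed by an N-terminal FLAG (M2) epitope, so the receptor should still enter the secretory pathway while carrying a tag at its mature N-terminus, suitable for detection or immunoprecipitation with anti-FLAG antibodies.

The engineered change is V660N. Repository sequencing also found M82I and H202Y relative to the GenBank reference. These two substitutions are also present in the depositing laboratory's wild-type TLR2 plasmid, so they may be polymorphisms, and their effect on TLR2 function is unknown.

The construct comes from a study that used germ-line mutagenesis to examine how Toll-like receptors interact with their adapter proteins. It is presumably intended for transfection experiments comparing signalling or adapter binding of the V660N receptor with its wild-type counterpart, although the record does not describe the mutation's specific phenotype.
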