Addgene plasmid #12292: pCMV-M2-TLR2-V660N
Depositing lab: Bruce Beutler. Depositing organization: Scripps California (The Scripps Research Institute). Publication: Details of Toll-like receptor:adapter interaction revealed by germ-line mutagenesis. Jiang Z, Georgel P, Li C, Choe J, Crozat K, Rutschmann S, Du X, Bigby T, Mudd S, Sovath S, Wilson IA, Olson A, Beutler B. Proc Natl Acad Sci U S A. 2006 Jul 18. 103(29):10961-6. 10.1073/pnas.0603804103 PubMed 16832055.
Backbone
  Vector backbone: pFlag-CMV-1
  Backbone size w/o insert (bp): 4700
  Vector type: Mammalian Expression
Growth in bacteria
  Bacterial resistance: Ampicillin, 100 μg/mL
  Growth temperature: 37°C
  Growth strain: DH5alpha
  Copy number: High Copy
Gene/Insert
  Gene/Insert name: TLR2
  Species: M. musculus (mouse)
  Insert size (bp): 2283
  Mutation: M82I, H202Y and V660N; signal peptide (aa1-23) replaced with preprotrypsin signal peptide
  GenBank ID: NM_011905
  Entrez Gene: Tlr2 (a.k.a. Ly105)
  Tag / fusion protein: FLAG (FLAG-M2) (N terminal on backbone)
  Cloning method: Restriction Enzyme; 5′ cloning site Not I (not destroyed); 3′ cloning site Bgl II (not destroyed)
  Sequencing primers: 5′ accatgtctgcacttctgatc
Terms and licenses: Academic/Nonprofit Terms; Industry Terms: Not Available to Industry
Depositor comments: Murine TLR2 expression vector was made by removing the original signal peptide and replacing it with the signal peptide from preprotrypsin. When compared to GenBank reference NP_036035.3, the TLR2 insert in this plasmid appears to be missing aa1-23 due to the removal of the endogenous TLR2 signal peptide. See associated publication for more information. Also, please note that Addgene's sequencing results identified additional mutations M82I and H202Y when compared to GenBank reference NP_036035.3. M82I and H202Y are possible polymorphisms as they were also present in the wild-type TLR2 sequence from the depositing laboratory (Addgene Plasmid 12291: pCMV-M2-TLR2). It is not known whether these mutations affect TLR2 function.
How to cite: pCMV-M2-TLR2-V660N was a gift from Bruce Beutler (Addgene plasmid # 12292 ; http://n2t.net/addgene:12292 ; RRID:Addgene_12292)
